>Addgene plasmid #216081 | pRDB_051 | addgene full sequence | sequence record 431420 | Addgene NGS Result
AGACGGTCACAGCTTGTCTGTAAGCGGATGCCGGGAGCAGACAAGCCCGTCAGGGCGCGTCAGCGGGTGT
TGGCGGGTGTCGGGGCTGGCTTAACTATGCGGCATCAGAGCAGATTGTACTGAGAGTGCACCATATGCGG
TGTGAAATACCGCACAGATGCGTAAGGAGAAAATACCGCATCAGGCGCCATTCGCCATTCAGGCTGCGCA
ACTGTTGGGAAGGGCGATCGGTGCGGGCCTCTTCGCTATTACGCCAGCTGGCGAAAGGGGGATGTGCTGC
AAGGCGATTAAGTTGGGTAACGCCAGGGTTTTCCCAGTCACGACGTTGTAAAACGACGGCCAGTGAATTC
GAGCTCGGTACCTCGCGAATGCATCTAGATCGGGTGCCAGGGCGTGCCCTTGGGCTCCCCGGGCGCGTAC
TTCAGAACGTCTTCACCAGTAATTTACGTGGGAAAGGTGCTTGTGTCCCAACAGGCTAGGATATAATGCT
GAAACCGTCCCCCAAGCGTTCAGGGTGGGGTTTGCTACAACTTCCGAGTCCAATGTGTCCGTGTTCATGA
TATATATGCTCAAGGGCGAGAATTGGACCTAGCTTTCGTGTTAGTACGTAGCATGGTGACACAAGCACAG
TAGATCCTGCCCGCCGATCGTATATATTAAGTTAATTCTTATGGAATATAATAACATGTGGATGGCCAGT
GGTCGGTTGTTACACGCCTACCGCGATGCTGAATGACCCGGACTAGAGTGGCGAAATTTATGGCGTGTGA
CCCGTTATGCTCCATTTCGGTCAGTGGGTCATTGCTAGTAGTCGATTGCATTGCCATTCTCCGAGTGATT
TATGGACCCCAGTGAAGACGCATTCGGATCCGAATTCAGACATGATAAGATACATTGATGAGTTTGGACA
AACCACAACTAGAATGCAGTGAAAAAAATGCTTTATTTGTGAAATTTGTGATGCTATTGCTTTATTTGTA
ACCATTATAAGCTGCAATAAACAAGTTAACAACAACAATTGCATTCATTTTATGTTTCAGGTTCAGGGGG
AGGTGTGGGAGGTTTTTTAAAGCAAGTAAAACCTCTACAAATGTGGTATGGCTGATTATGATCAGTCGAC
CGATGCCCTTGAGAGCCTTCAACCCAGTCAGCTCCTTCCGGTGGGCGCGGGGCATGACTATCGTCGCCGC
ACTTATGGTACGCGCCCGGGGAGCCCAAGGGCACGCCCTGGCACCCGATCGGATCCCGGGCCCGTCGACT
GCAGAGGCCTGCATGCAAGCTTGGCGTAATCATGGTCATAGCTGTTTCCTGTGTGAAATTGTTATCCGCT
CACAATTCCACACAACATACGAGCCGGAAGCATAAAGTGTAAAGCCTGGGGTGCCTAATGAGTGAGCTAA
CTCACATTAATTGCGTTGCGCTCACTGCCCGCTTTCCAGTCGGGAAACCTGTCGTGCCAGCTGCATTAAT
GAATCGGCCAACGCGCGGGGAGAGGCGGTTTGCGTATTGGGCGCTCTTCCGCTTCCTCGCTCACTGACTC
GCTGCGCTCGGTCGTTCGGCTGCGGCGAGCGGTATCAGCTCACTCAAAGGCGGTAATACGGTTATCCACA
GAATCAGGGGATAACGCAGGAAAGAACATGTGAGCAAAAGGCCAGCAAAAGGCCAGGAACCGTAAAAAGG
CCGCGTTGCTGGCGTTTTTCCATAGGCTCCGCCCCCCTGACGAGCATCACAAAAATCGACGCTCAAGTCA
GAGGTGGCGAAACCCGACAGGACTATAAAGATACCAGGCGTTTCCCCCTGGAAGCTCCCTCGTGCGCTCT
CCTGTTCCGACCCTGCCGCTTACCGGATACCTGTCCGCCTTTCTCCCTTCGGGAAGCGTGGCGCTTTCTC
ATAGCTCACGCTGTAGGTATCTCAGTTCGGTGTAGGTCGTTCGCTCCAAGCTGGGCTGTGTGCACGAACC
CCCCGTTCAGCCCGACCGCTGCGCCTTATCCGGTAACTATCGTCTTGAGTCCAACCCGGTAAGACACGAC
TTATCGCCACTGGCAGCAGCCACTGGTAACAGGATTAGCAGAGCGAGGTATGTAGGCGGTGCTACAGAGT
TCTTGAAGTGGTGGCCTAACTACGGCTACACTAGAAGAACAGTATTTGGTATCTGCGCTCTGCTGAAGCC
AGTTACCTTCGGAAAAAGAGTTGGTAGCTCTTGATCCGGCAAACAAACCACCGCTGGTAGCGGTGGTTTT
TTTGTTTGCAAGCAGCAGATTACGCGCAGAAAAAAAGGATCTCAAGAAGATCCTTTGATCTTTTCTACGG
GGTCTGACGCTCAGTGGAACGAAAACTCACGTTAAGGGATTTTGGTCATGAGATTATCAAAAAGGATCTT
CACCTAGATCCTTTTAAATTAAAAATGAAGTTTTAAATCAATCTAAAGTATATATGAGTAAACTTGGTCT
GACAGTTACCAATGCTTAATCAGTGAGGCACCTATCTCAGCGATCTGTCTATTTCGTTCATCCATAGTTG
CCTGACTCCCCGTCGTGTAGATAACTACGATACGGGAGGGCTTACCATCTGGCCCCAGTGCTGCAATGAT
ACCGCGAGATCCACGCTCACCGGCTCCAGATTTATCAGCAATAAACCAGCCAGCCGGAAGGGCCGAGCGC
AGAAGTGGTCCTGCAACTTTATCCGCCTCCATCCAGTCTATTAATTGTTGCCGGGAAGCTAGAGTAAGTA
GTTCGCCAGTTAATAGTTTGCGCAACGTTGTTGCCATTGCTACAGGCATCGTGGTGTCACGCTCGTCGTT
TGGTATGGCTTCATTCAGCTCCGGTTCCCAACGATCAAGGCGAGTTACATGATCCCCCATGTTGTGCAAA
AAAGCGGTTAGCTCCTTCGGTCCTCCGATCGTTGTCAGAAGTAAGTTGGCCGCAGTGTTATCACTCATGG
TTATGGCAGCACTGCATAATTCTCTTACTGTCATGCCATCCGTAAGATGCTTTTCTGTGACTGGTGAGTA
CTCAACCAAGTCATTCTGAGAATAGTGTATGCGGCGACCGAGTTGCTCTTGCCCGGCGTCAATACGGGAT
AATACCGCGCCACATAGCAGAACTTTAAAAGTGCTCATCATTGGAAAACGTTCTTCGGGGCGAAAACTCT
CAAGGATCTTACCGCTGTTGAGATCCAGTTCGATGTAACCCACTCGTGCACCCAACTGATCTTCAGCATC
TTTTACTTTCACCAGCGTTTCTGGGTGAGCAAAAACAGGAAGGCAAAATGCCGCAAAAAAGGGAATAAGG
GCGACACGGAAATGTTGAATACTCATACTCTTCCTTTTTCAATATTATTGAAGCATTTATCAGGGTTATT
GTCTCATGAGCGGATACATATTTGAATGTATTTAGAAAAATAAACAAATAGGGGTTCCGCGCACATTTCC
CCGAAAAGTGCCACCTGACGTCTAAGAAACCATTATTATCATGACATTAACCTATAAAAATAGGCGTATC
ACGAGGCCCTTTCGTC
Features (pLannotate 1.2.2; 14 found; start..end, strand, type, name):
     86..185     +  misc_feature   bom (fragment): basis of mobility region from pBR322
    191..348     -  CDS            lacZα (fragment): LacZα fragment of β-galactosidase; lacZ fragment
    384..417     +  protein_bind   attB: minimal attB site for the φC31 integrase (Groth et al., 2000) phage φC31 integrase
    886..1007    -  polyA_signal   SV40 poly(A) signal: SV40 polyadenylation signal
   1030..1114    -  CDS            large T antigen (fragment): large T antigen from SV40 (simian virus 40)
   1115..1197    +  CDS            TcR (fragment): tetracycline efflux protein; tet; confers resistance to tetracycline
   1201..1234    -  protein_bind   attB: minimal attB site for the φC31 integrase (Groth et al., 2000) phage φC31 integrase
   1319..1335    -  protein_bind   lac operator: The lac repressor binds to the lac operator to inhibit transcription in E. coli. This inhibition can be relieved by adding lactose or isopropyl-β-D-thiogalactopyranoside (IPTG). lac repressor encoded by lacI
   1343..1373    -  promoter       lac promoter: promoter for the E. coli lac operon
   1388..1409    -  protein_bind   CAP binding site: CAP binding activates transcription in the presence of cAMP. E. coli catabolite activator protein
   1422..1514    -  CDS            lacI (fragment): lac repressor; lacI; The lac repressor binds to the lac operator to inhibit transcription in E. coli. This inhibition can be relieved by adding lactose or isopropyl-β-D-thiogalactopyranoside (IPTG).
   1697..2285    -  rep_origin     ori: high-copy-number ColE1/pMB1/pBR322/pUC origin of replication
   2456..3316    -  CDS            AmpR: β-lactamase; bla; confers resistance to ampicillin, carbenicillin, and related antibiotics
   3317..3421    -  promoter       AmpR promoter: bla
