[The description below was written by a language model from this plasmid's Addgene catalogue record and pLannotate feature annotations shown in this document.]
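Description:
pRDB_051 is a compact (about 3.5 kb) destination vector from a modular vector-assembly system for CRISPR technologies, intended for building constructs that are stably integrated into Drosophila (fly) cell lines. It is catalogued as an insect expression/destination plasmid. In bacteria it is propagated through a high-copy ColE1/pUC-type origin and selected with ampicillin via the β-lactamase gene and its native promoter. The remaining backbone annotations are short remnants of common cloning vectors: a bom fragment, lacZα and lacI fragments, the lac promoter, operator and CAP site, and a small tetracycline-resistance fragment. None of these appears to be an intact functional gene.

The functional core is a pair of φC31 integrase recognition sites in opposite orientations, flanking a region of roughly 800 bp. The catalogue entry calls these attL and attR sequences, whereas the automated annotation labels both as minimal attB sites; the record does not resolve this difference in naming. Two inverted φC31 sites bracketing a cargo region is the arrangement typically used for recombinase-mediated cassette exchange, in which the integrase swaps the flanked segment into a matching genomic landing site. This is consistent with the stated purpose of genome integration by φC31. Within the flanked region, the only annotated elements are an SV40 polyadenylation signal and an adjacent SV40 large T antigen fragment, which would serve to terminate transcripts from cassettes assembled upstream.

No promoter, guide RNA scaffold, Cas gene or eukaryotic selection marker is annotated, in keeping with its role as an empty destination vector. The record does not state the cloning method or the sites used for assembly.
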