Addgene plasmid #216081: pRDB_051
Purpose: for stable fly cell lines; attL and attR sequences for genome integration by phiC31, destination vector
Depositing lab: John Doench. Depositing organization: Broad Institute. Publication: Modular vector assembly enables rapid assessment of emerging CRISPR technologies. McGee AV, Liu YV, Griffith AL, Szegletes ZM, Wen B, Kraus C, Miller NW, Steger RJ, Escude Velasco B, Bosch JA, Zirin JD, Viswanatha R, Sontheimer EJ, Goodale A, Greene MA, Green TM, Doench JG. Cell Genom. 2024 Mar 13;4(3):100519. doi: 10.1016/j.xgen.2024.100519. PubMed 38484704.
Backbone
  Vector backbone: pRDB_051
  Vector type: Insect Expression ; Destination
Growth in bacteria
  Bacterial resistance: Ampicillin, 100 μg/mL
  Growth temperature: 37°C
  Growth strain: NEB Stable
  Copy number: Unknown
Gene/Insert
  Gene/Insert name: attL and attR sequences for genome integration by phiC31
  Species: Other
  Cloning method: Unknown
Resource information
  A portion of this plasmid was derived from a plasmid made by: Genscript ID: U109QIB240-1
Terms and licenses: Academic/Nonprofit Terms; Industry Terms: Not Available to Industry
Depositor comments: Please visit https://www.biorxiv.org/content/10.1101/2023.10.25.564061v1 for bioRxiv preprint.
How to cite: pRDB_051 was a gift from John Doench (Addgene plasmid # 216081 ; http://n2t.net/addgene:216081 ; RRID:Addgene_216081)
